>Addgene plasmid #48450 | pFUSB4_CCAG | depositor full sequence | sequence record 70150 | Full Sequence
ATGTTTTCCCAGTCACGACGTTGTAAAACGACGGCCAGTCTTAAGCGTCTCATGGCCTGACCCCGGACCA
AGTGGTGGCCTATCGCCAGCCACGATGGCGGCAAGCAAGCGCTCGAAACGGTGCAGCGGCTGTTGCCGGT
GCTGTGCCAGGACCATGGCCTGACTCCGGACCAAGTGGTGGCTATCGCCAGCCACGATGGCGGCAAGCAA
GCGCTCGAAACGGTGCAGCGGCTGTTGCCGGTGCTGTGCCAGGACCATGGCCTGACCCCGGACCAAGTGG
TGGCTATCGCCAGCAACATTGGCGGCAAGCAAGCGCTCGAAACGGTGCAGCGGCTGTTGCCGGTGCTGTG
CCAGGACCATGGCCTGACCCCGGACCAAGTGGTGGCTATCGCCAGCAACAATGGCGGCAAGCAAGCGCTC
GAAACGGTGCAGCGGCTGTTGCCGGTGCTGTGCCAGGACCATGGCCTGACCCCGGACCAAGTGGTGGCTA
TCGAGACGTCTAGACCAGCCAGGACAGAAATGCCTCGACTTCGCTGCTACCCAAGGTTGCCGGGTGACGC
ACACCGTGGAAACGGATGAAGGCACGAACCCAGTGGACATAAGCCTGTTCGGTTCGTAAGCTGTAATGCA
AGTAGCGTATGCGCTCACGCAACTGGTCCAGAACCTTGACCGAACGCAGCGGTGGTAACGGCGCAGTGGC
GGTTTTCATGGCTTGTTATGACTGTTTTTTTGGGGTACAGTCTATGCCTCGGGCATCCAAGCAGCAAGCG
CGTTACGCCGTGGGTCGATGTTTGATGTTATGGAGCAGCAACGATGTTACGCAGCAGGGCAGTCGCCCTA
AAACAAAGTTAAACATTATGAGGGAAGCGGTGATCGCCGAAGTATCGACTCAACTATCAGAGGTAGTTGG
CGTCATCGAGCGCCATCTCGAACCGACGTTGCTGGCCGTACATTTGTACGGCTCCGCAGTGGATGGCGGC
CTGAAGCCACACAGTGATATTGATTTGCTGGTTACGGTGACCGTAAGGCTTGATGAAACAACGCGGCGAG
CTTTGATCAACGACCTTTTGGAAACTTCGGCTTCCCCTGGAGAGAGCGAGATTCTCCGCGCTGTAGAAGT
CACCATTGTTGTGCACGACGACATCATTCCGTGGCGTTATCCAGCTAAGCGCGAACTGCAATTTGGAGAA
TGGCAGCGCAATGACATTCTTGCAGGTATCTTCGAGCCAGCCACGATCGACATTGATCTGGCTATCTTGC
TGACAAAAGCAAGAGAACATAGCGTTGCCTTGGTAGGTCCAGCGGCGGAGGAACTCTTTGATCCGGTTCC
TGAACAGGATCTATTTGAGGCGCTAAATGAAACCTTAACGCTATGGAACTCGCCGCCCGACTGGGCTGGC
GATGAGCGAAATGTAGTGCTTACGTTGTCCCGCATTTGGTACAGCGCAGTAACCGGCAAAATCGCGCCGA
AGGATGTCGCTGCCGACTGGGCAATGGAGCGCCTGCCGGCCCAGTATCAGCCCGTCATACTTGAAGCTAG
ACAGGCTTATCTTGGACAAGAAGAAGATCGCTTGGCCTCGCGCGCAGATCAGTTGGAAGAATTTGTCCAC
TACGTGAAAGGCGAGATCACCAAGGTAGTCGGCAAATAACCCTCGAGCCACCCATGACCAAAATCCCTTA
ACGTGAGTTACGCGTCGTTCCACTGAGCGTCAGACCCCGTAGAAAAGATCAAAGGATCTTCTTGAGATCC
TTTTTTTCTGCGCGTAATCTGCTGCTTGCAAACAAAAAAACCACCGCTACCAGCGGTGGTTTGTTTGCCG
GATCAAGAGCTACCAACTCTTTTTCCGAAGGTAACTGGCTTCAGCAGAGCGCAGATACCAAATACTGTCC
TTCTAGTGTAGCCGTAGTTAGGCCACCACTTCAAGAACTCTGTAGCACCGCCTACATACCTCGCTCTGCT
AATCCTGTTACCAGTGGCTGCTGCCAGTGGCGATAAGTCGTGTCTTACCGGGTTGGACTCAAGACGATAG
TTACCGGATAAGGCGCAGCGGTCGGGCTGAACGGGGGGTTCGTGCACACAGCCCAGCTTGGAGCGAACGA
CCTACACCGAACTGAGATACCTACAGCGTGAGCATTGAGAAAGCGCCACGCTTCCCGAAGGGAGAAAGGC
GGACAGGTATCCGGTAAGCGGCAGGGTCGGAACAGGAGAGCGCACGAGGGAGCTTCCAGGGGGAAACGCC
TGGTATCTTTATAGTCCTGTCGGGTTTCGCCACCTCTGACTTGAGCGTCGATTTTTGTGATGCTCGTCAG
GGGGGCGGAGCCTATGGAAAAACGCCAGCAACGCGGCCTTTTTACGGTTCCTGGCCTTTTGCTGGCCTTT
TGCTCACATGTTCTTTCCTGCGTTATCCCCTGATTCTGTGGATAACCGTATTACCGCCTTTGAGTGAGCT
GATACCGCTCGCCGCAGCCGAACGACCGAGCGCAGCGAGTCAGTGAGCGAGGAAGCGGAAGAGCGCCCAA
TACGCAAACCGCCTCTCCCCGCGCGTTGGCCGATTCATTAATGCAGCTGGCACGACAGGTTTCCCGACTG
GAAAGCGGGCAGTGAGCGCAACGCAATTAATACGCGTACCGCTAGCCAGGAAGAGTTTGTAGAAACGCAA
AAAGGCCATCCGTCAGGATGGCCTTCTGCTTAGTTTGATGCCTGGCAGTTTATGGCGGGCGTCCTGCCCG
CCACCCTCCGGGCCGTTGCTTCACAACGTTCAAATCCGCTCCCGGCGGATTTGTCCTACTCAGGAGAGCG
TTCACCGACAAACAACAGATAAAACGAAAGGCCCAGTCTTCCGACTGAGCCTTTCGTTTTATTTGATGCC
TGGCAGTTCCCTACTCTCGCGTTAACGCTAGCATGG
Features (pLannotate 1.2.2; 8 found; start..end, strand, type, name):
      3..39      -  CDS            lacZα (fragment): LacZα fragment of β-galactosidase; lacZ fragment
    596..619     +  promoter       Pc promoter (fragment): intI1 (promoter lies within the coding sequence); class 1 integron promoter
    795..851     +  CDS            GmR (fragment): gentamycin acetyltransferase; aacC1; confers resistance to gentamycin
    858..1649    +  CDS            SmR: aminoglycoside adenylyltransferase (Murphy, 1985); aadA; confers resistance to spectinomycin and streptomycin
   1742..2330    +  rep_origin     ori: high-copy-number ColE1/pMB1/pBR322/pUC origin of replication
   2513..2605    +  CDS            lacI (fragment): lac repressor; lacI; The lac repressor binds to the lac operator to inhibit transcription in E. coli. This inhibition can be relieved by adding lactose or isopropyl-β-D-thiogalactopyranoside (IPTG).
   2660..2687    -  terminator     rrnB T2 terminator: transcription terminator T2 from the E. coli rrnB gene
   2819..2862    +  terminator     rrnB T1 terminator: Escherichia coli rrnB; transcription terminator T1 from the E. coli rrnB gene
