[The description below was written by a language model from this plasmid's Addgene catalogue record and pLannotate feature annotations shown in this document.]
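Description:
pFUSB4_CCAG is a small (about 2.9 kb) bacterial intermediate plasmid for Golden Gate assembly of TAL effector nucleases. It is built on the pFUS_B4 array vector and carries a pre-assembled block of four TALE repeats. The synthetic insert encodes the repeat-variable diresidues HD HD NI NN, which by the standard TALE code recognise the bases C, C, A and G, as the plasmid's name indicates. The catalogue lists it under mammalian expression and TALEN vector types. However, the annotated features include no eukaryotic promoter, nuclease domain or polyadenylation signal, so the plasmid appears to be a repeat-module donor rather than an expression construct in its own right.

It replicates in E. coli from a high-copy ColE1/pUC-type origin and is selected with spectinomycin through the aadA (SmR) aminoglycoside adenylyltransferase gene. Upstream of this gene lie fragments of a class 1 integron Pc promoter and of a gentamicin acetyltransferase gene, apparently remnants of the integron-derived resistance cassette. The short lacZα and lacI fragments are probably remnants of the lacZ screening cassette that the repeat array replaces in pFUS vectors. The rrnB T1 and T2 terminators are also backbone elements. The automated annotation did not detect the TALE repeats themselves, so their position is not marked in the feature table.

The plasmid belongs to a library of ready-made repeat arrays associated with a simplified 15-RVD GoldyTALEN design. In that approach, pre-built multi-repeat modules are combined in a further Golden Gate step into a final TALEN backbone, reducing the cloning needed to make custom nucleases for in vivo genome engineering.
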