Addgene plasmid #48450: pFUSB4_CCAG
Depositing lab: Stephen Ekker. Depositing organization: Mayo Foundation for Medical Education and Research. Publication: High Efficiency In Vivo Genome Engineering with a Simplified 15-RVD GoldyTALEN Design. Ma AC, Lee HB, Clark KJ, Ekker SC. PLoS One. 2013 May 29;8(5):e65259. doi: 10.1371/journal.pone.0065259. Print 2013. PubMed 23734242.
Backbone
  Vector backbone: pFUS_B4
  Vector type: Mammalian Expression, TALEN
Growth in bacteria
  Bacterial resistance: Spectinomycin, 50 μg/mL
  Growth temperature: 37°C
  Growth strain: Top10
  Copy number: Unknown
Gene/Insert
  Gene/Insert name: RVD sequence: HD HD NI NN
  Species: Synthetic
  Cloning method: Unknown
  Sequencing primers: 5′ ttgatgcctggcagttccct; 3′ cgaaccgaacaggcttatgt
Terms and licenses: Academic/Nonprofit Terms; Industry Terms: Not Available to Industry
Depositor comments: Plasmid was created using Golden Gate cloning.
How to cite: pFUSB4_CCAG was a gift from Stephen Ekker (Addgene plasmid # 48450 ; http://n2t.net/addgene:48450 ; RRID:Addgene_48450)
