>Addgene plasmid #48450 | pFUSB4_CCAG | addgene partial sequence | sequence record 70739 | pCR8_F1 5'-ttgatgcctggcagttccct-3'
CGACGGCCAGTCTTAAGCGTCTCATGGCCTGACCCCGGACCAAGTGGTGGCTATCGCCAGCCACGATGGC
GGCAAGCAAGCGCTCGAAACGGTGCAGCGGCTGTTGCCGGTGCTGTGCCAGGACCATGGCCTGACTCCGG
ACCAAGTGGTGGCTATCGCCAGCCACGATGGCGGCAAGCAAGCGCTCGAAACGGTGCAGCGGCTGTTGCC
GGTGCTGTGCCAGGACCATGGCCTGACCCCGGACCAAGTGGTGGCTATCGCCAGCAACATTGGCGGCAAG
CAAGCGCTCGAAACGGTGCAGCGGCTGTTGCCGGTGCTGTGCCAGGACCATGGCCTGACCCCGGACCAAG
TGGTGGCTATCGCCAGCAACAATGGCGGCAAGCAAGCGCTCGAAACGGTGCAGCGGCTGTTGCCGGTGCT
GTGCCAGGACCATGGCCTGACCCCGGACCAAGTGGTGGCTATCGAGACGTCTAGACCAGCCAGGACAGAA
ATGCCTCGACTTCGCTGCTACCCAAGGTTGCCGGGTGACGCACACCGTGGAAACGGATGAAGGCACGAAC
CCAGTGGACATAAGCCTGTTCGGTTCGTAAGCTGTAATGCAAGTAGCGTATGCGCTCACGCAACTGGTCC
AGAACCTTGACCGAACGCAGCGGTGGTAACGGCGCAGTGGCGGTTTTCATGGCTTGTTATGACTGTTTTT
TTGGGGTACAGTCTATGCCTCGGGCATCCAAGCAGCAAGCGCGTTACGCCGTGGGTCGATGTTTGATGTT
ATGGAGCAGCAACGATGTTACGCAGCAGGGCAGTCGCCCTAAAACAAAGTTAAACATTATGA
